>Addgene plasmid #208658 | pAAV-hSyn-GRAB_CRF1.0 | addgene full sequence | sequence record 411118 | Addgene NGS Result
CCTGCAGGCAGCTGCGCGCTCGCTCGCTCACTGAGGCCGCCCGGGCGTCGGGCGACCTTTGGTCGCCCGG
CCTCAGTGAGCGAGCGAGCGCGCAGAGAGGGAGTGGCCAACTCCATCACTAGGGGTTCCTGCGGCCGCAC
GCGTATGAGGCGGGGTGGGGGTGCCTACCTGACGACCGACCCCGACCCACTGGACAAGCACCCAACCCCC
ATTCCCCAAATTGCGCATCCCCTATCAGAGAGGGGGAGGGGAAACAGGATGCGGCGAGGCGCGTGCGCAC
TGCCAGCTTCAGCACCGCGGACAGTGCCTTCGCCCCCGCCTGGCGGCGCGCGCCACCGCCGCCTCAGCAC
TGAAGGCGCGCTGACGTCACTCGCCGGTCCCCCGCAAACTCCCCTTCCCGGCCACCTTGGTCGCGTCCGC
GCCGCCGCCGGCCCAGCCGGACCGCACCACGCGAGGCGCGAGATAGGGGGGCACGGGCGCGACCATCTGC
GCTGCGGCGCCGGCGACTCAGCGCTGCCTCAGTCTGCGGTGGGCAGCGGAGGAGTCGTGTCGTGCCTGAG
AGCGCAGTCGAGAAACCGGTGCCACCATGGAGACAGACACACTCCTGCTATGGGTACTGCTGCTCTGGGT
TCCAGGTTCCACTGGTGACACAAGTTTGTACAAAAAAGTTGGCACCACCGGTATGGGAGGGCACCCGCAG
CTCCGTCTCGTCAAGGCCCTTCTCCTTCTGGGGCTGAACCCCGTCTCTGCCTCCCTCCAGGACCAGCACT
GCGAGAGCCTGTCCCTGGCCAGCAACATCTCAGGACTGCAGTGCAACGCATCCGTGGACCTCATTGGCAC
CTGCTGGCCCCGCAGCCCTGCGGGGCAGCTAGTGGTTCGGCCCTGCCCTGCCTTTTTCTATGGTGTCCGC
TACAATACCACAAACAATGGCTACCGGGAGTGCCTGGCCAATGGCAGCTGGGCCGCCCGCGTGAATTACT
CCGAGTGCCAGGAGATCCTCAATGAGGAGAAAAAAAGCAAGGTGCACTACCATGTCGCAGTCATCATCAA
CTACCTGGGCCACTGTATCTCCCTGGTGGCCCTCCTGGTGGCCTTTGTCCTCTTTCTGCGGCTCAGGAGC
ATCCGGTGCCTGCGAAACATCATCCACTGGAACCTCATCTCCGCCTTCATCCTGCGCAACGCCACCTGGT
TCGTGGTCCAGCTAACCATGAGCCCCGAGGTCCACCAGAGCAACGTGGGCTGGTGCAGGTTGGTGACAGC
CGCCTACAACTACTTCCATGTGACCAACTTCTTCTGGATGTTCGGCGAGGGCTGCTACCTGCACACAGCC
ATCGTGCTCACCTACTCCACTGACCGGCTGCGCAAATGGATGTTCATCTGCATTGGCTGGGGTGTGCCCT
TCCCCATCATTGTGGCCTGGGCCATTGGGAAGCTGTACTACGACAATGAGAAGTGCTGGTTTGGCAAAAG
GCCTGGGGTGTACACCGACTACATCTACCAGGGCCCCATGATCCTGGTCCTGCTGATCAATTTCATCTTC
CTTTTCAACATCGTCCGCATCCTCATGACCAAGCTCCGGGCATACACCGGCCCCGACACCGACGCGCTGG
ACCTGGAGGAGGGAGGAAACGTCTATATCAAGGCCGACAAGCAGAAGAACGGCATCAAGGCGAACTTCAC
CATCCGCCACAACTGCGAGGACGGCGGCGTGCAGCTCGCCACCCACTACCAGCAGAACACCCCCATCGGC
GACGGCCCCGTGCTGCTGCCCGACAACCACTACCTGAGCGTGCAGTCCAAACTTTCGAAAGACCCCAACG
AGAAGCGCGATCACATGGTCCTGCTGGAGTTCGTGACCGCCGCCGGGATCACTCTCGGCATGGACGAGCT
GTACAAGGGCGGTACCGGAGGGAGCATGGTGAGAAAGGGCGAGGAGCTGTTCACCGGGGTGGTGCCCATC
CTGGTCGAGCTGGACGGCGACGTAAACGGCCACAAGTTCAGCGTGTCCGGCGAGGGTGAGGGCGATGCCA
CCGAGGGCAAGCTGACCCTGAAGTTCATCTGCACCACCGGCAAGCTGCCCGTGCCCTGGCCCACCCTCGT
GACCACCCTGACCTACGGCGTGCAGTGCTTCAGCCGCTACCCCGACCACATGAAGCAGCACGACTTCTTC
AAGTCCGCCATGCCCGAAGGCTACATCCAGGAGCGCACCATCTTCTTCAAGGACGACGGCAACTACAAGA
CCCGCGCCGAGGTGAAGTTCGAGGGCGACACCCTGGTGAACCGCATCGAGCTGAAGGGCATCGACTTCAA
GGAGGACGGCAACATCCTGGGGCACAAGCTGGAGTACAACACCGGAGCAGCAGCACGCTGGCGCGGGAGG
CAGATGAGGAAGGCTGTGAAAGCCACTCTGGTGCTGCTGCCCCTCCTGGGCATCACCTACATGCTGTTCT
TCGTCAATCCCGGGGAGGATGAGGTCTCCCGGGTCGTCTTCATCTACTTCAACTCCTTCCTGGAATCCTT
CCAGGGCTTCTTTGTGTCTGTGTTCTACTGTTTCCTCAATAGTGAGGTCCGTTCTGCCATCCGGAAGAGG
TGGCACCGGTGGCAGGACAAGCACTCGATCCGTGCCCGAGTGGCCCGTGCCATGTCCATCCCCACCTCCC
CAACCCGTGTCAGCTTTCACAGCATCAAGCAGTCCACAGCAGTCTTGTAAGAATTCGATATCAAGCTTAT
CGATAATCAACCTCTGGATTACAAAATTTGTGAAAGATTGACTGGTATTCTTAACTATGTTGCTCCTTTT
ACGCTATGTGGATACGCTGCTTTAATGCCTTTGTATCATGCTATTGCTTCCCGTATGGCTTTCATTTTCT
CCTCCTTGTATAAATCCTGGTTGCTGTCTCTTTATGAGGAGTTGTGGCCCGTTGTCAGGCAACGTGGCGT
GGTGTGCACTGTGTTTGCTGACGCAACCCCCACTGGTTGGGGCATTGCCACCACCTGTCAGCTCCTTTCC
GGGACTTTCGCTTTCCCCCTCCCTATTGCCACGGCGGAACTCATCGCCGCCTGCCTTGCCCGCTGCTGGA
CAGGGGCTCGGCTGTTGGGCACTGACAATTCCGTGGTGTTGTCGGGGAAATCATCGTCCTTTCCTTGGCT
GCTCGCCTATGTTGCCACCTGGATTCTGCGCGGGACGTCCTTCTGCTACGTCCCTTCGGCCCTCAATCCA
GCGGACCTTCCTTCCCGCGGCCTGCTGCCGGCTCTGCGGCCTCTTCCGCGTCTTCGCCTTCGCCCTCAGA
CGAGTCGGATCTCCCTTTGGGCCGCCTCCCCGCATCGATACCGAGCGCTGCTCGAGAGATCTACGGGTGG
CATCCCTGTGACCCCTCCCCAGTGCCTCTCCTGGCCCTGGAAGTTGCCACTCCAGTGCCCACCAGCCTTG
TCCTAATAAAATTAAGTTGCATCATTTTGTCTGACTAGGTGTCCTTCTATAATATTATGGGGTGGAGGGG
GGTGGTATGGAGCAAGGGGCAAGTTGGGAAGACAACCTGTAGGGCCTGCGGGGTCTATTGGGAACCAAGC
TGGAGTGCAGTGGCACAATCTTGGCTCACTGCAATCTCCGCCTCCTGGGTTCAAGCGATTCTCCTGCCTC
AGCCTCCCGAGTTGTTGGGATTCCAGGCATGCATGACCAGGCTCAGCTAATTTTTGTTTTTTTGGTAGAG
ACGGGGTTTCACCATATTGGCCAGGCTGGTCTCCAACTCCTAATCTCAGGTGATCTACCCACCTTGGCCT
CCCAAATTGCTGGGATTACAGGCGTGAACCACTGCTCCCTTCCCTGTCCTTCTGATTTTGTAGGTAACCA
CGTGCGGACCGAGCGGCCGCAGGAACCCCTAGTGATGGAGTTGGCCACTCCCTCTCTGCGCGCTCGCTCG
CTCACTGAGGCCGGGCGACCAAAGGTCGCCCGACGCCCGGGCTTTGCCCGGGCGGCCTCAGTGAGCGAGC
GAGCGCGCAGCTGCCTGCAGGGGCGCCTGATGCGGTATTTTCTCCTTACGCATCTGTGCGGTATTTCACA
CCGCATA
[95 nt withheld, positions 4068-4162]
T
[46 nt withheld, positions 4164-4209]
C
[141 nt withheld, positions 4211-4351]
CCTTTGACGTTGGAGTCCACGTTCTTT
[37 nt withheld, positions 4379-4415]
ACTCTATCTCGGGCTATTCTTTTGATTTATAAGGGATTTTGCCGATTTCGGTCTATTGGTTAAAAAATGA
GCTGATTTAACAAAAATTTAACGCGAATTTTAACAAAATATTAACGTTTACAATTTTATGGTGCACTCTC
AGTACAATCTGCTCTGATGCCGCATAGTTAAGCCAGCCCCGACACCCGCCAACACCCGCTGACGCGCCCT
GACGGGCTTGTCTGCTCCCGGCATCCGCTTACAGACAAGCTGTGACCGTCTCCGGGAGCTGCATGTGTCA
GAGGTTTTCACCGTCATCACCGAAACGCGCGAGACGAAAGGGCCTCGTGATACGCCTATTTTTATAGGTT
AATGTCATGATAATAATGGTTTCTTAGACGTCAGGTGGCACTTTTCGGGGAAATGTGCGCGGAACCCCTA
TTTGTTTATTTTTCTAAATACATTCAAATATGTATCCGCTCATGAGACAATAACCCTGATAAATGCTTCA
ATAATATTGAAAAAGGAAGAGTATGAGTATTCAACATTTCCGTGTCGCCCTTATTCCCTTTTTTGCGGCA
TTTTGCCTTCCTGTTTTTGCTCACCCAGAAACGCTGGTGAAAGTAAAAGATGCTGAAGATCAGTTGGGTG
CACGAGTGGGTTACATCGAACTGGATCTCAACAGCGGTAAGATCCTTGAGAGTTTTCGCCCCGAAGAACG
TTTTCCAATGATGAGCACTTTTAAAGTTCTGCTATGTGGCGCGGTATTATCCCGTATTGACGCCGGGCAA
GAGCAACTCGGTCGCCGCATACACTATTCTCAGAATGACTTGGTTGAGTACTCACCAGTCACAGAAAAGC
ATCTTACGGATGGCATGACAGTAAGAGAATTATGCAGTGCTGCCATAACCATGAGTGATAACACTGCGGC
CAACTTACTTCTGACAACGATCGGAGGACCGAAGGAGCTAACCGCTTTTTTGCACAACATGGGGGATCAT
GTAACTCGCCTTGATCGTTGGGAACCGGAGCTGAATGAAGCCATACCAAACGACGAGCGTGACACCACGA
TGCCTGTAGCAATGGCAACAACGTTGCGCAAACTATTAACTGGCGAACTACTTACTCTAGCTTCCCGGCA
ACAATTAATAGACTGGATGGAGGCGGATAAAGTTGCAGGACCACTTCTGCGCTCGGCCCTTCCGGCTGGC
TGGTTTATTGCTGATAAATCTGGAGCCGGTGAGCGTGGGTCTCGCGGTATCATTGCAGCACTGGGGCCAG
ATGGTAAGCCCTCCCGTATCGTAGTTATCTACACGACGGGGAGTCAGGCAACTATGGATGAACGAAATAG
ACAGATCGCTGAGATAGGTGCCTCACTGATTAAGCATTGGTAACTGTCAGACCAAGTTTACTCATATATA
CTTTAGATTGATTTAAAACTTCATTTTTAATTTAAAAGGATCTAGGTGAAGATCCTTTTTGATAATCTCA
TGACCAAAATCCCTTAACGTGAGTTTTCGTTCCACTGAGCGTCAGACCCCGTAGAAAAGATCAAAGGATC
TTCTTGAGATCCTTTTTTTCTGCGCGTAATCTGCTGCTTGCAAACAAAAAAACCACCGCTACCAGCGGTG
GTTTGTTTGCCGGATCAAGAGCTACCAACTCTTTTTCCGAAGGTAACTGGCTTCAGCAGAGCGCAGATAC
CAAATACTGTTCTTCTAGTGTAGCCGTAGTTAGGCCACCACTTCAAGAACTCTGTAGCACCGCCTACATA
CCTCGCTCTGCTAATCCTGTTACCAGTGGCTGCTGCCAGTGGCGATAAGTCGTGTCTTACCGGGTTGGAC
TCAAGACGATAGTTACCGGATAAGGCGCAGCGGTCGGGCTGAACGGGGGGTTCGTGCACACAGCCCAGCT
TGGAGCGAACGACCTACACCGAACTGAGATACCTACAGCGTGAGCTATGAGAAAGCGCCACGCTTCCCGA
AGGGAGAAAGGCGGACAGGTATCCGGTAAGCGGCAGGGTCGGAACAGGAGAGCGCACGAGGGAGCTTCCA
GGGGGAAACGCCTGGTATCTTTATAGTCCTGTCGGGTTTCGCCACCTCTGACTTGAGCGTCGATTTTTGT
GATGCTCGTCAGGGGGGCGGAGCCTATGGAAAAACGCCAGCAACGCGGCCTTTTTACGGTTCCTGGCCTT
TTGCTGGCCTTTTGCTCACATGT
Features (pLannotate 1.2.2; 20 found; start..end, strand, type, name):
     12..39      +  repeat_region  AAV2 ITR (fragment): inverted terminal repeat of adeno-associated virus serotype 2 inverted
     68..95      +  repeat_region  AAV2 ITR (fragment): inverted terminal repeat of adeno-associated virus serotype 2 inverted
    145..567     +  promoter       hSyn promoter (fragment): human synapsin I promoter; confers neuron-specific expression (Kügler et al., 2003)
    587..649     +  sig_peptide    Igκ leader: leader sequence from mouse immunoglobulin κ light chain
    651..668     +  protein_bind   attB1 (fragment): mutant version of attB; core recombination site for the Gateway® BP reaction BP Clonase™
    718..734     +  misc_feature   HA-L (fragment): left homology arm from the adeno-associated virus integration site (AAVS1) within intron 1 of the human PPP1R12C gene
    800..1579    +  CDS            Pdfr (fragment): PDFR_DROME - Also known as gop, Han. Experimental evidence at protein level: Swiss-Prot protein existence level 1. Receptor for PDF, a neuropeptide controlling circadian behavioral rhythms. Probably regulates circadian behavioral rhythms through coordination of activities of clock neurons. PDF-binding results in the elevation of cAMP synthesis. From Drosophila melanogaster (Fruit fly).
   1628..2350    +  CDS            cEGFP: cEGFP is a basic (constitutively fluorescent) green fluorescent protein published in 2008, derived from Aequorea victoria.
   2381..2587    +  CDS            Pdfr (fragment): PDFR_DROME - Also known as gop, Han. Experimental evidence at protein level: Swiss-Prot protein existence level 1. Receptor for PDF, a neuropeptide controlling circadian behavioral rhythms. Probably regulates circadian behavioral rhythms through coordination of activities of clock neurons. PDF-binding results in the elevation of cAMP synthesis. From Drosophila melanogaster (Fruit fly).
   2711..2735    +  misc_feature   MCS (fragment): pBluescript multiple cloning site
   2735..3323    +  misc_feature   WPRE: woodchuck hepatitis virus posttranscriptional regulatory element
   3355..3831    +  polyA_signal   hGH poly(A) signal: human growth hormone polyadenylation signal
   3871..4011    +  repeat_region  AAV2 ITR: inverted terminal repeat of adeno-associated virus serotype 2 inverted
   4016..4067    -  misc_feature   bom (fragment): basis of mobility region from pBR322
   4086..4541    +  rep_origin     f1 ori (sequence partly withheld): f1 bacteriophage origin of replication; arrow indicates direction of (+) strand synthesis
   4542..4591    -  misc_feature   bom (fragment): basis of mobility region from pBR322
   4693..4728    -  CDS            rop (fragment): Rop protein, which maintains plasmids at low copy number; rop
   4823..4927    +  promoter       AmpR promoter: bla
   4928..5788    +  CDS            AmpR: β-lactamase; bla; confers resistance to ampicillin, carbenicillin, and related antibiotics
   5959..6547    +  rep_origin     ori: high-copy-number ColE1/pMB1/pBR322/pUC origin of replication
