[The description below was written by a language model from this plasmid's Addgene catalogue record and pLannotate feature annotations shown in this document.]
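Description:
pAAV-hSyn-GRAB_CRF1.0 is an adeno-associated virus transfer plasmid (pAAV backbone, about 6.6 kb in the sequenced record) designed to express a genetically encoded fluorescent sensor for corticotropin-releasing factor in neurons. It is propagated in E. coli through a high-copy ColE1/pUC-type origin with ampicillin selection (AmpR under its own bla promoter), and it also carries an f1 phage origin. The expression cassette lies between AAV2 inverted terminal repeats, which allow the intervening DNA to be packaged into recombinant AAV particles. The 3′ ITR is annotated in full, whereas only short ITR fragments were detected at the 5′ end. This may simply reflect how difficult these repeats are to sequence and annotate.

The human synapsin I (hSyn) promoter restricts expression to neurons. It drives an open reading frame that begins with a mouse Igκ leader peptide, which directs the protein into the secretory pathway and towards the membrane. The sensor follows the GRAB (GPCR activation-based) design, in which a GFP-derived fluorescent module is inserted within a receptor scaffold so that ligand binding changes fluorescence. The feature table is consistent with this layout, showing an EGFP-like coding segment between two receptor-derived segments. The automated annotation labels those flanking segments as fragments of the Drosophila PDF receptor, but the catalogue lists the insert as human. The label is therefore probably a homology-based match to a related peptide GPCR rather than the true source, and the record does not name the specific receptor used. A WPRE downstream of the coding sequence enhances transcript stability and expression, and a human growth hormone polyadenylation signal terminates the transcript. The construct is intended for AAV production or direct transfection to image CRF dynamics in neurons.
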