Addgene plasmid #208658: pAAV-hSyn-GRAB_CRF1.0
Purpose: Expresses the genetically-encoded fluorescent corticotropin-releasing factor (CRF) sensor GRAB_CRF1.0 in neurons
Depositing lab: Yulong Li. Depositing organization: Peking University. Publication: A tool kit of highly selective and sensitive genetically encoded neuropeptide sensors. Wang H, Qian T, Zhao Y, Zhuo Y, Wu C, Osakada T, Chen P, Chen Z, Ren H, Yan Y, Geng L, Fu S, Mei L, Li G, Wu L, Jiang Y, Qian W, Zhang L, Peng W, Xu M, Hu J, Jiang M, Chen L, Tang C, Zhu Y, Lin D, Zhou JN, Li Y. Science. 2023 Nov 17;382(6672):eabq8173. doi: 10.1126/science.abq8173. Epub 2023 Nov 17. PubMed 37972184.
Backbone
  Vector backbone: pAAV
  Backbone size w/o insert (bp): 4495
  Vector type: AAV
Growth in bacteria
  Bacterial resistance: Ampicillin, 100 μg/mL
  Growth temperature: 37°C
  Growth strain: NEB Stable
  Copy number: High Copy
Gene/Insert
  Gene/Insert name: GPCR activation based corticotropin-releasing factor (CRF) sensor GRAB_CRF1.0 (alt names: GRAB_CRF1.0; CRF1.0)
  Species: H. sapiens (human)
  Insert size (bp): 2124
  Promoter: hSyn
  Cloning method: Gibson Cloning
  Sequencing primers: 5′ ACGGGCGCGACCATCTGCGC; 3′ CATTAAAGCAGCGTATCC
Terms and licenses: Academic/Nonprofit Terms; Industry Terms: Not Available to Industry
Depositor comments: Please visit https://www.biorxiv.org/content/10.1101/2022.03.26.485911v1 for bioRxiv preprint.
How to cite: pAAV-hSyn-GRAB_CRF1.0 was a gift from Yulong Li (Addgene plasmid # 208658 ; http://n2t.net/addgene:208658 ; RRID:Addgene_208658)
