>Addgene plasmid #208658 | pAAV-hSyn-GRAB_CRF1.0 | depositor partial sequence | sequence record 406479 | GRAB_CRF1.0
ATGGAGACAGACACACTCCTGCTATGGGTACTGCTGCTCTGGGTTCCAGGTTCCACTGGTGACACAAGTT
TGTACAAAAAAGTTGGCACCACCGGTATGGGAGGGCACCCGCAGCTCCGTCTCGTCAAGGCCCTTCTCCT
TCTGGGGCTGAACCCCGTCTCTGCCTCCCTCCAGGACCAGCACTGCGAGAGCCTGTCCCTGGCCAGCAAC
ATCTCAGGACTGCAGTGCAACGCATCCGTGGACCTCATTGGCACCTGCTGGCCCCGCAGCCCTGCGGGGC
AGCTAGTGGTTCGGCCCTGCCCTGCCTTTTTCTATGGTGTCCGCTACAATACCACAAACAATGGCTACCG
GGAGTGCCTGGCCAATGGCAGCTGGGCCGCCCGCGTGAATTACTCCGAGTGCCAGGAGATCCTCAATGAG
GAGAAAAAAAGCAAGGTGCACTACCATGTCGCAGTCATCATCAACTACCTGGGCCACTGTATCTCCCTGG
TGGCCCTCCTGGTGGCCTTTGTCCTCTTTCTGCGGCTCAGGAGCATCCGGTGCCTGCGAAACATCATCCA
CTGGAACCTCATCTCCGCCTTCATCCTGCGCAACGCCACCTGGTTCGTGGTCCAGCTAACCATGAGCCCC
GAGGTCCACCAGAGCAACGTGGGCTGGTGCAGGTTGGTGACAGCCGCCTACAACTACTTCCATGTGACCA
ACTTCTTCTGGATGTTCGGCGAGGGCTGCTACCTGCACACAGCCATCGTGCTCACCTACTCCACTGACCG
GCTGCGCAAATGGATGTTCATCTGCATTGGCTGGGGTGTGCCCTTCCCCATCATTGTGGCCTGGGCCATT
GGGAAGCTGTACTACGACAATGAGAAGTGCTGGTTTGGCAAAAGGCCTGGGGTGTACACCGACTACATCT
ACCAGGGCCCCATGATCCTGGTCCTGCTGATCAATTTCATCTTCCTTTTCAACATCGTCCGCATCCTCAT
GACCAAGCTCCGGGCATACACCGGCCCCGACACCGACGCGCTGGACCTGGAGGAGGGAGGAAACGTCTAT
ATCAAGGCCGACAAGCAGAAGAACGGCATCAAGGCGAACTTCACCATCCGCCACAACTGCGAGGACGGCG
GCGTGCAGCTCGCCACCCACTACCAGCAGAACACCCCCATCGGCGACGGCCCCGTGCTGCTGCCCGACAA
CCACTACCTGAGCGTGCAGTCCAAACTTTCGAAAGACCCCAACGAGAAGCGCGATCACATGGTCCTGCTG
GAGTTCGTGACCGCCGCCGGGATCACTCTCGGCATGGACGAGCTGTACAAGGGCGGTACCGGAGGGAGCA
TGGTGAGAAAGGGCGAGGAGCTGTTCACCGGGGTGGTGCCCATCCTGGTCGAGCTGGACGGCGACGTAAA
CGGCCACAAGTTCAGCGTGTCCGGCGAGGGTGAGGGCGATGCCACCGAGGGCAAGCTGACCCTGAAGTTC
ATCTGCACCACCGGCAAGCTGCCCGTGCCCTGGCCCACCCTCGTGACCACCCTGACCTACGGCGTGCAGT
GCTTCAGCCGCTACCCCGACCACATGAAGCAGCACGACTTCTTCAAGTCCGCCATGCCCGAAGGCTACAT
CCAGGAGCGCACCATCTTCTTCAAGGACGACGGCAACTACAAGACCCGCGCCGAGGTGAAGTTCGAGGGC
GACACCCTGGTGAACCGCATCGAGCTGAAGGGCATCGACTTCAAGGAGGACGGCAACATCCTGGGGCACA
AGCTGGAGTACAACACCGGAGCAGCAGCACGCTGGCGCGGGAGGCAGATGAGGAAGGCTGTGAAAGCCAC
TCTGGTGCTGCTGCCCCTCCTGGGCATCACCTACATGCTGTTCTTCGTCAATCCCGGGGAGGATGAGGTC
TCCCGGGTCGTCTTCATCTACTTCAACTCCTTCCTGGAATCCTTCCAGGGCTTCTTTGTGTCTGTGTTCT
ACTGTTTCCTCAATAGTGAGGTCCGTTCTGCCATCCGGAAGAGGTGGCACCGGTGGCAGGACAAGCACTC
GATCCGTGCCCGAGTGGCCCGTGCCATGTCCATCCCCACCTCCCCAACCCGTGTCAGCTTTCACAGCATC
AAGCAGTCCACAGCAGTCTTGTAA
